Addgene plasmid #20918: E12-pCLBabe
Depositing lab: Stephen Tapscott. Depositing organization: Fred Hutchinson Cancer Center. Publication: MyoD and E-protein heterodimers switch rhabdomyosarcoma cells from an arrested myoblast phase to a differentiated state. Yang Z, MacQuarrie KL, Analau E, Tyler AE, Dilworth FJ, Cao Y, Diede SJ, Tapscott SJ. Genes Dev. 2009 Mar 15. 23(6):694-707. 10.1101/gad.1765109 PubMed 19299559.
Backbone
  Vector backbone: pBabe
  Backbone size w/o insert (bp): 4500
  Vector type: Mammalian Expression, Retroviral
  Selectable markers: Puromycin
Growth in bacteria
  Bacterial resistance: Ampicillin, 100 μg/mL
  Growth temperature: 37°C
  Growth strain: DH5alpha
  Copy number: High Copy
Gene/Insert
  Gene/Insert name: E12 (alt names: E2A (E12 isoform); TCF3)
  Species: H. sapiens (human)
  Insert size (bp): 1971
  Mutation: G155D
  GenBank ID: NM_0032002
  Entrez Gene: TCF3 (a.k.a. AGM8, AGM8A, AGM8B, E2A, E47, ITF1, TCF-3, VDIR, bHLHb21, p75)
  Cloning method: Restriction Enzyme; 5′ cloning site BamHI (not destroyed); 3′ cloning site EcoRI (not destroyed)
  Sequencing primers: 5′ GATCCTCCCTTTATCCAGCCCTC; 3′ GGACTTTCCACACCCTAACTGACAC
Terms and licenses: Academic/Nonprofit Terms; Industry Terms: Not Available to Industry
Depositor comments: Addgene found a sequence discrepancy resulting in the amino acid change G155D, when compared to Genbank NP_003191. This discrepancy was also present in the original stock of this plasmid and the plasmid should function as described in the associated publication.
How to cite: E12-pCLBabe was a gift from Stephen Tapscott (Addgene plasmid # 20918 ; http://n2t.net/addgene:20918 ; RRID:Addgene_20918)
