[The description below was written by a language model from this plasmid's Addgene catalogue record and pLannotate feature annotations shown in this document.]
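Description:
E12-pCLBabe is a Moloney murine leukemia virus-based retroviral expression vector built on the pBabe backbone, carrying the human E12 isoform of E2A (TCF3), a class I basic helix-loop-helix "E-protein" that heterodimerizes with tissue-specific bHLH factors such as MyoD and binds E-box motifs. The sequenced plasmid is about 7.3 kb and is propagated in E. coli through a high-copy ColE1/pUC-type origin with ampicillin selection (AmpR, β-lactamase).

The feature table shows a hybrid 5′ end in which the CMV immediate-early enhancer and promoter are fused to the R/U5 portion of the MMLV LTR. This arrangement drives strong transcription of the viral genomic RNA in transfected packaging cells, independently of the native U3. It is followed by the Ψ packaging signal and a truncated gag segment lacking its start codon, which together support efficient encapsidation. The roughly 1.9–2.0 kb TCF3 coding sequence was cloned between BamHI and EcoRI sites immediately downstream, so in the integrated provirus it is expressed from the LTR-driven transcript. An internal SV40 enhancer/early promoter then drives puromycin N-acetyltransferase for selection of transduced mammalian cells, and a 3′ MMLV LTR closes the proviral unit.

The insert encodes a G155D substitution relative to the reference protein. The depositor notes that this change was present in the original stock and that the plasmid should function as described in the associated publication. That work examined how MyoD and E-protein heterodimers shift rhabdomyosarcoma cells from an arrested myoblast-like state toward differentiation, so the construct fits stable retroviral overexpression of E12 in such studies.
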