Features (pLannotate 1.2.2; 14 found; start..end, strand, type, name):
    378..581     +  promoter       CMV promoter: human cytomegalovirus (CMV) immediate early promoter
    577..757     +  LTR            3' LTR (ΔU3) (fragment): self-inactivating 3' long terminal repeat (LTR) from Moloney murine leukemia virus
    879..1153    +  misc_feature   MESV Ψ (fragment): packaging signal of murine embryonic stem cell virus
   1220..1636    +  CDS            gag (truncated): truncated Moloney murine leukemia virus (MMLV) gag gene lacking the start codon
   1647..3590    +  CDS            TCF3: TFE2_HUMAN - Also known as BHLHB21, E2A, ITF1. Experimental evidence at protein level: Swiss-Prot protein existence level 1. Transcriptional regulator involved in the initiation of neuronal differentiation and mesenchymal to epithelial transition. Heterodimers between TCF3 and tissue-specific basic helix-loop-helix (bHLH) proteins play major roles in determining tissue-specific cell fate during embryogenesis, like muscle or early B-cell differentiation. Together with TCF15, required for the mesenchymal to epithelial transition. Dimers bind DNA on E-box motifs: 5'-CANNTG-3' (By similarity). Bin
   3628..3957    +  promoter       SV40 promoter: SV40 enhancer and early promoter
   3967..4566    +  CDS            PuroR: puromycin N-acetyltransferase; pac from Streptomyces alboniger; confers resistance to puromycin
   4665..4786    +  LTR            3' LTR (ΔU3) (fragment): self-inactivating 3' long terminal repeat (LTR) from Moloney murine leukemia virus
   4787..5256    +  LTR            LTR: long terminal repeat from Moloney murine leukemia virus
   5322..5374    -  CDS            lacI (fragment): lac repressor; lacI; The lac repressor binds to the lac operator to inhibit transcription in E. coli. This inhibition can be relieved by adding lactose or isopropyl-β-D-thiogalactopyranoside (IPTG).
   5557..6145    -  rep_origin     ori: high-copy-number ColE1/pMB1/pBR322/pUC origin of replication
   6305..7165    -  CDS            AmpR: β-lactamase; bla; confers resistance to ampicillin, carbenicillin, and related antibiotics
   7166..7182    -  promoter       AmpR promoter (fragment): bla
   7317..377     +  enhancer       CMV enhancer (across the origin): human cytomegalovirus immediate early enhancer
>Addgene plasmid #20918 | E12-pCLBabe | addgene full sequence | sequence record 456517 | Addgene NGS Result
ATTGATTATTGACTAGTTATTAATAGTAATCAATTACGGGGTCATTAGTTCATAGCCCATATATGGAGTT
CCGCGTTACATAACTTACGGTAAATGGCCCGCCTGGCTGACCGCCCAACGACCCCCGCCCATTGACGTCA
ATAATGACGTATGTTCCCATAGTAACGCCAATAGGGACTTTCCATTGACGTCAATGGGTGGAGTATTTAC
GGTAAACTGCCCACTTGGCAGTACATCAAGTGTATCATATGCCAAGTACGCCCCCTATTGACGTCAATGA
CGGTAAATGGCCCGCCTGGCATTATGCCCAGTACATGACCTTATGGGACTTTCCTACTTGGCAGTACATC
TACGTATTAGTCATCGCTATTACCATGGTGATGCGGTTTTGGCAGTACATCAATGGGCGTGGATAGCGGT
TTGACTCACGGGGATTTCCAAGTCTCCACCCCATTGACGTCAATGGGAGTTTGTTTTGGCACCAAAATCA
ACGGGACTTTCCAAAATGTCGTAACAACTCCGCCCCATTGACGCAAATGGGCGGTAGGCGTGTACGGTGG
GAGGTCTATATAAGCAGAGCTCAATAAAAGAGCCCACAACCCCTCACTCGGGGCGCCAGTCCTCCGATTG
ACTGAGTCGCCCGGGTACCCGTGTATCCAATAAACCCTCTTGCAGTTGCATCCGACTTGTGGTCTCGCTG
TTCCTTGGGAGGGTCTCCTCTGAGTGATTGACTACCCGTCAGCGGGGGTCTTTCATTTGGGGGCTCGTCC
GGGATCGGGAGACCCCTGCCCAGGGACCACCGACCCACCACCGGGAGGCAAGCTGGCCAGCAACTTATCT
GTGTCTGTCCGATTGTCTAGTGTCTATGACTGATTTTATGCGCCTGCGTCGGTACTAGTTAGCTAACTAG
CTCTGTATCTGGCGGACCCGTGGTGGAACTGACGAGTTCTGAACACCCGGCCGCAACCCTGGGAGACGTC
CCAGGGACTTTGGGGGCCGTTTTTGTGGCCCGACCTGAGGAAGGGAGTCGATGTGGAATCCGACCCCGTC
AGGATATGTGGTTCTGGTAGGAGACGAGAACCTAAAACAGTTCCCGCCTCCGTCTGAATTTTTGCTTTCG
GTTTGGAACCGAAGCCGCGCGTCTTGTCTGCTGCAGCGCTGCAGCATCGTTCTGTGTTGTCTCTGTCTGA
CTGTGTTTCTGTATTTGTCTGAAAATTAGGGCCAGACTGTTACCACTCCCTTAAGTTTGACCTTAGGTCA
CTGGAAAGATGTCGAGCGGATCGCTCACAACCAGTCGGTAGATGTCAAGAAGAGACGTTGGGTTACCTTC
TGCTCTGCAGAATGGCCAACCTTTAACGTCGGATGGCCGCGAGACGGCACCTTTAACCGAGACCTCATCA
CCCAGGTTAAGATCAAGGTCTTTTCACCTGGCCCGCATGGACACCCAGACCAGGTCCCCTACATCGTGAC
CTGGGAAGCCTTGGCTTTTGACCCCCCTCCCTGGGTCAAGCCCTTTGTACACCCTAAGCCTCCGCCTCCT
CTTCCTCCATCCGCCCCGTCTCTCCCCCTTGAACCTCCTCGTTCGACCCCGCCTCGATCCTCCCTTTATC
CAGCCCTCACTCCTTCTCTAGGCGCCGGCCGGATCCATGGCGCCTGTGGGCACAGACAAGGAGCTCAGTG
ACCTCCTGGACTTCAGCATGATGTTCCCGCTGCCTGTCACCAACGGGAAGGGCCGGCCCGCCTCCCTGGC
CGGGGCGCAGTTCGGAGGTTCAGGTCTTGAGGACCGGCCCAGCTCAGGCTCCTGGGGCAGCGGCGACCAG
AGCAGCTCCTCCTTTGACCCCAGCCGGACCTTCAGCGAGGGCACCCACTTCACTGAGTCGCACAGCAGCC
TCTCTTCATCCACATTCCTGGGACCGGGACTCGGAGGCAAGAGCGGTGAGCGGGGCGCCTATGCCTCCTT
CGGGAGAGACGCAGGCGTGGGCGGCCTGACTCAGGCTGGCTTCCTGTCAGGCGAGCTGGCCCTCAACAGC
CCCGGGCCCCTGTCCCCTTCGGGCATGAAGGGGACCTCCCAGTACTACCCCTCCTACTCCGACAGCTCCC
GGCGGAGAGCGGCAGACGGCAGCCTAGACACGCAGCCCAAGAAGGTCCGGAAGGTCCCGCCGGGTCTTCC
ATCCTCGGTGTACCCACCCAGCTCAGGTGAGGACTACGGCAGGGATGCCACCGCCTACCCGTCCGCCAAG
ACCCCCAGCAGCACCTATCCCGCCCCCTTCTACGTGGCAGATGGCAGCCTGCACCCCTCAGCCGAGCTCT
GGAGTCCCCCGGGCCAGGCGGGCTTCGGGCCCATGCTGGGTGGGGGCTCATCCCCGCTGCCCCTCCCGCC
CGGTAGCGGCCCGGTGGGCAGCAGTGGAAGCAGCAGCACGTTTGGTGGCCTGCACCAGCACGAGCGTATG
GGCTACCAGCTGCATGGAGCAGAGGTGAACGGTGGGCTCCCATCTGCATCCTCCTTCTCCTCAGCCCCCG
GAGCCACGTACGGCGGCGTCTCCAGCCACACGCCGCCTGTCAGCGGGGCCGACAGCCTCCTGGGCTCCCG
AGGGACCACAGCTGGCAGCTCCGGGGATGCCCTCGGCAAAGCACTGGCCTCGATCTACTCCCCGGATCAC
TCAAGCAATAACTTCTCGTCCAGCCCTTCTACCCCCGTGGGCTCCCCCCAGGGCCTGGCAGGAACGTCAC
AGTGGCCTCGAGCAGGAGCCCCCGGTGCCTTATCGCCCAGCTACGACGGGGGTCTCCACGGCCTGCAGAG
TAAGATAGAAGACCACCTGGACGAGGCCATCCACGTGCTCCGCAGCCACGCCGTGGGCACAGCCGGCGAC
ATGCACACGCTGCTGCCTGGCCACGGGGCGCTGGCCTCAGGTTTCACCGGCCCCATGTCACTGGGCGGGC
GGCACGCAGGCCTGGTTGGAGGCAGCCACCCCGAGGACGGCCTCGCAGGCAGCACCAGCCTCATGCACAA
CCACGCGGCCCTCCCCAGCCAGCCAGGCACCCTCCCTGACCTGTCTCGGCCTCCCGACTCCTACAGTGGG
CTAGGGCGAGCAGGTGCCACGGCGGCCGCCAGCGAGATCAAGCGGGAGGAGAAGGAGGACGAGGAGAACA
CGTCAGCGGCTGACCACTCGGAGGAGGAGAAGAAGGAGCTGAAGGCCCCCCGGGCCCGGACCAGCCCAGA
CGAGGACGAGGACGACCTTCTCCCCCCAGAGCAGAAGGCCGAGCGGGAGAAGGAGCGCCGGGTGGCCAAT
AACGCCCGGGAGCGGCTGCGGGTCCGTGACATCAACGAGGCCTTTAAGGAGCTGGGGCGCATGTGCCAAC
TGCACCTCAACAGCGAGAAGCCCCAGACCAAACTGCTCATCCTGCACCAGGCTGTCTCGGTCATCCTGAA
CTTGGAGCAGCAAGTGCGAGAGCGGAACCTGAATCCCAAAGCAGCCTGTTTGAAACGGCGAGAAGAGGAA
AAGGTGTCAGGTGTGGTTGGAGACCCCCAGATGGTGCTTTCAGCTCCCCACCCAGGCCTGAGCGAAGCCC
ACAACCCCGCCGGGCACATGTGAGAATTCGCCAGCACAGTGGTCGACCCTGTGGAATGTGTGTCAGTTAG
GGTGTGGAAAGTCCCCAGGCTCCCCAGCAGGCAGAAGTATGCAAAGCATGCATCTCAATTAGTCAGCAAC
CAGGTGTGGAAAGTCCCCAGGCTCCCCAGCAGGCAGAAGTATGCAAAGCATGCATCTCAATTAGTCAGCA
ACCATAGTCCCGCCCCTAACTCCGCCCATCCCGCCCCTAACTCCGCCCAGTTCCGCCCATTCTCCGCCCC
ATGGCTGACTAATTTTTTTTATTTATGCAGAGGCCGAGGCCGCCTCGGCCTCTGAGCTATTCCAGAAGTA
GTGAGGAGGCTTTTTTGGAGGCCTAGGCTTTTGCAAAAAGCTTACCATGACCGAGTACAAGCCCACGGTG
CGCCTCGCCACCCGCGACGACGTCCCCAGGGCCGTACGCACCCTCGCCGCCGCGTTCGCCGACTACCCCG
CCACGCGCCACACCGTCGATCCGGACCGCCACATCGAGCGGGTCACCGAGCTGCAAGAACTCTTCCTCAC
GCGCGTCGGGCTCGACATCGGCAAGGTGTGGGTCGCGGACGACGGCGCCGCGGTGGCGGTCTGGACCACG
CCGGAGAGCGTCGAAGCGGGGGCGGTGTTCGCCGAGATCGGCCCGCGCATGGCCGAGTTGAGCGGTTCCC
GGCTGGCCGCGCAGCAACAGATGGAAGGCCTCCTGGCGCCGCACCGGCCCAAGGAGCCCGCGTGGTTCCT
GGCCACCGTCGGCGTCTCGCCCGACCACCAGGGCAAGGGTCTGGGCAGCGCCGTCGTGCTCCCCGGAGTG
GAGGCGGCCGAGCGCGCCGGGGTGCCCGCCTTCCTGGAGACCTCCGCGCCCCGCAACCTCCCCTTCTACG
AGCGGCTCGGCTTCACCGTCACCGCCGACGTCGAGGTGCCCGAAGGACCGCGCACCTGGTGCATGACCCG
CAAGCCCGGTGCCTGACGCCCGCCCCACGACCCGCAGCGCCCGACCGAAAGGAGCGCACGACCCCATGCA
TCGATAAAATAAAAGATTTTATTTAGTCTCCAGAAAAAGGGGGGAATGAAAGACCCCACCTGTAGGTTTG
GCAAGCTAGCTTAAGTAACGCCATTTTGCAAGGCATGGAAAAATACATAACTGAGAATAGAGAAGTTCAG
ATCAAGGTCAGGAACAGATGGAACAGCTGAATATGGGCCAAACAGGATATCTGTGGTAAGCAGTTCCTGC
CCCGGCTCAGGGCCAAGAACAGATGGAACAGCTGAATATGGGCCAAACAGGATATCTGTGGTAAGCAGTT
CCTGCCCCGGCTCAGGGCCAAGAACAGATGGTCCCCAGATGCGGTCCAGCCCTCAGCAGTTTCTAGAGAA
CCATCAGATGTTTCCAGGGTGCCCCAAGGACCTGAAATGACCCTGTGCCTTATTTGAACTAACCAATCAG
TTCGCTTCTCGCTTCTGTTCGCGCGCTTCTGCTCCCCGAGCTCAATAAAAGAGCCCACAACCCCTCACTC
GGGGCGCCAGTCCTCCGATTGACTGAGTCGCCCGGGTACCCGTGTATCCAATAAACCCTCTTGCAGTTGC
ATCCGACTTGTGGTCTCGCTGTTCCTTGGGAGGGTCTCCTCTGAGTGATTGACTACCCGTCAGCGGGGGT
CTTTCACATGCAGCATGTATCAAAATTAATTTGGTTTTTTTTCTTAAGTATTTACATTAAATGGCCATAG
TTGCATTAATGAATCGGCCAACGCGCGGGGAGAGGCGGTTTGCGTATTGGGCGCTCTTCCGCTTCCTCGC
TCACTGACTCGCTGCGCTCGGTCGTTCGGCTGCGGCGAGCGGTATCAGCTCACTCAAAGGCGGTAATACG
GTTATCCACAGAATCAGGGGATAACGCAGGAAAGAACATGTGAGCAAAAGGCCAGCAAAAGGCCAGGAAC
CGTAAAAAGGCCGCGTTGCTGGCGTTTTTCCATAGGCTCCGCCCCCCTGACGAGCATCACAAAAATCGAC
GCTCAAGTCAGAGGTGGCGAAACCCGACAGGACTATAAAGATACCAGGCGTTTCCCCCTGGAAGCTCCCT
CGTGCGCTCTCCTGTTCCGACCCTGCCGCTTACCGGATACCTGTCCGCCTTTCTCCCTTCGGGAAGCGTG
GCGCTTTCTCATAGCTCACGCTGTAGGTATCTCAGTTCGGTGTAGGTCGTTCGCTCCAAGCTGGGCTGTG
TGCACGAACCCCCCGTTCAGCCCGACCGCTGCGCCTTATCCGGTAACTATCGTCTTGAGTCCAACCCGGT
AAGACACGACTTATCGCCACTGGCAGCAGCCACTGGTAACAGGATTAGCAGAGCGAGGTATGTAGGCGGT
GCTACAGAGTTCTTGAAGTGGTGGCCTAACTACGGCTACACTAGAAGAACAGTATTTGGTATCTGCGCTC
TGCTGAAGCCAGTTACCTTCGGAAAAAGAGTTGGTAGCTCTTGATCCGGCAAACAAACCACCGCTGGTAG
CGGTGGTTTTTTTGTTTGCAAGCAGCAGATTACGCGCAGAAAAAAAGGATCTCAAGAAGATCCTTTGATC
TTTTCTACGGGGTCTGACGCTCAGTGGAACGAAAACTCACGTTAAGGGATTTTGGTCATGAGATTATCAA
AAAGGATCTTCACCTAGATCCTTTTGCGGCCGCAAATCAATCTAAAGTATATATGAGTAAACTTGGTCTG
ACAGTTACCAATGCTTAATCAGTGAGGCACCTATCTCAGCGATCTGTCTATTTCGTTCATCCATAGTTGC
CTGACTCCCCGTCGTGTAGATAACTACGATACGGGAGGGCTTACCATCTGGCCCCAGTGCTGCAATGATA
CCGCGAGACCCACGCTCACCGGCTCCAGATTTATCAGCAATAAACCAGCCAGCCGGAAGGGCCGAGCGCA
GAAGTGGTCCTGCAACTTTATCCGCCTCCATCCAGTCTATTAATTGTTGCCGGGAAGCTAGAGTAAGTAG
TTCGCCAGTTAATAGTTTGCGCAACGTTGTTGCCATTGCTACAGGCATCGTGGTGTCACGCTCGTCGTTT
GGTATGGCTTCATTCAGCTCCGGTTCCCAACGATCAAGGCGAGTTACATGATCCCCCATGTTGTGCAAAA
AAGCGGTTAGCTCCTTCGGTCCTCCGATCGTTGTCAGAAGTAAGTTGGCCGCAGTGTTATCACTCATGGT
TATGGCAGCACTGCATAATTCTCTTACTGTCATGCCATCCGTAAGATGCTTTTCTGTGACTGGTGAGTAC
TCAACCAAGTCATTCTGAGAATAGTGTATGCGGCGACCGAGTTGCTCTTGCCCGGCGTCAATACGGGATA
ATACCGCGCCACATAGCAGAACTTTAAAAGTGCTCATCATTGGAAAACGTTCTTCGGGGCGAAAACTCTC
AAGGATCTTACCGCTGTTGAGATCCAGTTCGATGTAACCCACTCGTGCACCCAACTGATCTTCAGCATCT
TTTACTTTCACCAGCGTTTCTGGGTGAGCAAAAACAGGAAGGCAAAATGCCGCAAAAAAGGGAATAAGGG
CGACACGGAAATGTTGAATACTCATACTCTTCCTTTTTCAATGATCCGGCCATTAGCCATATTATTCATT
GGTTATATAGCATAAATCAATATTGGCTATTGGCCATTGCATACGTTGTATCCATATCATAATATGTACA
TTTATATTGGCTCATGTCCAACATTACCGCCATGTTGAC
