>Addgene plasmid #20918 | E12-pCLBabe | addgene partial sequence | sequence record 26771 | 20918 with pBABE-5
GCGCCTGTGGGCACAGACAAGGAGCTCAGTGACCTCCTGGACTTCAGCATGATGTTCCCGCTGCCTGTCA
CCAACGGGAAGGGCCGGCCCGCCTCCCTGGCCGGGGCGCAGTTCGGAGGTTCAGGTCTTGAGGACCGGCC
CAGCTCAGGCTCCTGGGGCAGCGGCGACCAGAGCAGCTCCTCCTTTGACCCCAGCCGGACCTTCAGCGAG
GGCACCCACTTCACTGAGTCGCACAGCAGCCTCTCTTCATCCACATTCCTGGGACCGGGACTCGGAGGCA
AGAGCGGTGAGCGGGGCGCCTATGCCTCCTTCGGGAGAGACGCAGGCGTGGGCGGCCTGACTCAGGCTGG
CTTCCTGTCAGGCGAGCTGGCCCTCAACAGCCCCGGGCCCCTGTCCCCTTCGGGCATGAAGGGGACCTCC
CAGTACTACCCCTCCTACTCCGACAGCTCCCGGCGGAGAGCGGCAGACGGCAGCCTAGACACGCAGCCCA
AGAAGGTCCGGAAGGTCCCGCCGGGTCTTCCATCCTCGGTGTACCCACCCAGCTCAGGTGAGGACTACGG
CAGGGATGCCACCGCCTACCCGTCCGCCAAGACCCCCAGCAGCACCTATCCCGCCCCCTTCTACGTGGCA
GATGGCAGCCTGCACCCCN
